Addgene plasmid #36728: TAL2295
Depositing lab: Keith Joung. Depositing organization: Massachusetts General Hospital. Publication: FLASH assembly of TALENs for high-throughput genome editing. Reyon D, Tsai SQ, Khayter C, Foden JA, Sander JD, Joung JK. Nat Biotechnol. 2012 Apr 8. doi: 10.1038/nbt.2170. PubMed 22484455.
Backbone
  Vector backbone: JDS74
  Backbone manufacturer: Joung lab (Addgene Plasmid # 32288)
  Backbone size w/o insert (bp): 6447
  Vector type: Mammalian, T7 for in vitro mRNA synthesis
Growth in bacteria
  Bacterial resistance: Ampicillin, 100 μg/mL
  Growth temperature: 37°C
  Growth strain: XL1 Blue
  Copy number: High Copy
Gene/Insert
  Gene/Insert name: APC-TALEN_Right (alt name: APC)
  Species: H. sapiens (human)
  Insert size (bp): 1640
  Entrez Gene: APC (a.k.a. BTPS2, DESMD, DP2, DP2.5, DP3, GS, PPP1R46)
  Promoter: CMV
  Tag / fusion protein: 3X Flag (N terminal on backbone); WT FOKI (C terminal on backbone)
  Cloning method: Restriction Enzyme; 5′ cloning site BsmBI (destroyed during cloning); 3′ cloning site BsmBI (destroyed during cloning)
  Sequencing primers: 5′ CMV-F; 3′ BGH-rev
Terms and licenses: Academic/Nonprofit Terms; Industry Terms: Not Available to Industry
Depositor comments: Target binding site: TACAGAAGCGGGCAAAGG It is strongly recommended that users perform a diagnostic digest to verify this plasmid prior to use. For example, a double digest of the plasmid with BamHI and KpnI should result in two bands at 2.2kb and 5.9kb.
How to cite: TAL2295 was a gift from Keith Joung (Addgene plasmid # 36728 ; http://n2t.net/addgene:36728 ; RRID:Addgene_36728)
