[The description below was written by a language model from this plasmid's Addgene catalogue record.]
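Description:
TAL2295 is a mammalian expression plasmid encoding the right-hand monomer of a TALEN pair directed against the human APC gene. It is built on the JDS74 TALEN expression backbone (about 6.4 kb without insert), which is maintained at high copy in E. coli under ampicillin selection. The roughly 1.6 kb insert is an array of TAL effector DNA-binding repeats built by the FLASH assembly method and cloned into the backbone through BsmBI sites. BsmBI is a type IIS enzyme, and both sites were destroyed during cloning. The insert is therefore not an APC coding sequence: it is an engineered repeat array whose order of repeats specifies an 18-nucleotide binding site within APC.

The backbone supplies the remaining parts of the nuclease. An N-terminal 3X FLAG tag allows detection of the protein, and a wild-type FokI cleavage domain is fused to the C terminus of the repeat array. A CMV promoter drives expression in transfected mammalian cells, and the vector type also lists a T7 promoter for in vitro synthesis of mRNA. The BGH reverse sequencing primer suggests a bovine growth hormone polyadenylation region downstream, although the record does not list it as a feature.

FokI cuts DNA only as a dimer, so this construct is meant to be used with the matching left APC TALEN, which binds the opposite strand across a spacer. Together the two monomers introduce a double-strand break at the target. Repair of that break can produce indel mutations or support targeted genome editing at the APC locus in human cells. No feature table is provided, so further backbone details, including the origin of replication, are not stated.
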