>Addgene plasmid #36728 | TAL2295 | depositor partial sequence | sequence record 45921 | TAL2295 sequence 1640 bps
GAACCTGACCCCAGACCAGGTAGTCGCAATCGCGTCGAACATTGGGGGAAAGCAAGCCCTGGAAACCGTG
CAAAGGTTGTTGCCGGTCCTTTGTCAAGACCACGGCCTTACACCGGAGCAAGTCGTGGCCATTGCATCCC
ACGACGGTGGCAAACAGGCTCTTGAGACGGTTCAGAGACTTCTCCCAGTTCTCTGTCAAGCCCACGGGCT
GACTCCCGATCAAGTTGTAGCGATTGCGTCGAACATTGGAGGGAAACAAGCATTGGAGACTGTCCAACGG
CTCCTTCCCGTGTTGTGTCAAGCCCACGGTTTGACGCCTGCACAAGTGGTCGCCATCGCCAACAACAACG
GCGGTAAGCAGGCGCTGGAAACAGTACAGCGCCTGCTGCCTGTACTGTGCCAGGATCATGGACTGACCCC
AGACCAGGTAGTCGCAATCGCGTCGAACATTGGGGGAAAGCAAGCCCTGGAAACCGTGCAAAGGTTGTTG
CCGGTCCTTTGTCAAGACCACGGCCTTACACCGGAGCAAGTCGTGGCCATTGCAAGCAACATCGGTGGCA
AACAGGCTCTTGAGACGGTTCAGAGACTTCTCCCAGTTCTCTGTCAAGCCCACGGGCTGACTCCCGATCA
AGTTGTAGCGATTGCGAATAACAATGGAGGGAAACAAGCATTGGAGACTGTCCAACGGCTCCTTCCCGTG
TTGTGTCAAGCCCACGGTTTGACGCCTGCACAAGTGGTCGCCATCGCCAGCCATGATGGCGGTAAGCAGG
CGCTGGAAACAGTACAGCGCCTGCTGCCTGTACTGTGCCAGGATCATGGACTGACCCCAGACCAGGTAGT
CGCAATCGCGAACAATAATGGGGGAAAGCAAGCCCTGGAAACCGTGCAAAGGTTGTTGCCGGTCCTTTGT
CAAGACCACGGCCTTACACCGGAGCAAGTCGTGGCCATTGCAAATAATAACGGTGGCAAACAGGCTCTTG
AGACGGTTCAGAGACTTCTCCCAGTTCTCTGTCAAGCCCACGGGCTGACTCCCGATCAAGTTGTAGCGAT
TGCGAATAACAATGGAGGGAAACAAGCATTGGAGACTGTCCAACGGCTCCTTCCCGTGTTGTGTCAAGCC
CACGGTTTGACGCCTGCACAAGTGGTCGCCATCGCCAGCCATGATGGCGGTAAGCAGGCGCTGGAAACAG
TACAGCGCCTGCTGCCTGTACTGTGCCAGGATCATGGACTGACCCCAGACCAGGTAGTCGCAATCGCGTC
GAACATTGGGGGAAAGCAAGCCCTGGAAACCGTGCAAAGGTTGTTGCCGGTCCTTTGTCAAGACCACGGC
CTTACACCGGAGCAAGTCGTGGCCATTGCAAGCAACATCGGTGGCAAACAGGCTCTTGAGACGGTTCAGA
GACTTCTCCCAGTTCTCTGTCAAGCCCACGGGCTGACTCCCGATCAAGTTGTAGCGATTGCGTCGAACAT
TGGAGGGAAACAAGCATTGGAGACTGTCCAACGGCTCCTTCCCGTGTTGTGTCAAGCCCACGGTTTGACG
CCTGCACAAGTGGTCGCCATCGCCAACAACAACGGCGGTAAGCAGGCGCTGGAAACAGTACAGCGCCTGC
TGCCTGTACTGTGCCAGGATCATGGACTGA
