>Addgene plasmid #36728 | TAL2295 | addgene partial sequence | sequence record 48175 | CMV-F 5'-CGCAAATGGGCGGTAGGCGTG-3'
ACTAGAGAACCCACTGCTTACTGGCTTATCGAAATTAATACGACTCACTATAGGGAGACCCAAGCTGGCT
AGCACCATGGACTACAAAGACCATGACGGTGATTATAAAGATCATGACATCGATTACAAGGATGACGATG
ACAAGATGGCCCCCAAGAAGAAGAGGAAGGTGGGCATTCACCGCGGGGTACCTATGGTGGACTTGAGGAC
ACTCGGTTATTCGCAACAGCAACAGGAGAAAATCAAGCCTAAGGTCAGGAGCACCGTCGCGCAACACCAC
GAGGCGCTTGTGGGGCATGGCTTCACTCATGCGCATATTGTCGCGCTTTCACAGCACCCTGCGGCGCTTG
GGACGGTGGCTGTCAAATACCAAGATATGATTGCGGCCCTGCCCGAAGCCACGCACGAGGCAATTGTAGG
GGTCGGTAAACAGTGGTCGGGAGCGCGAGCACTTGAGGCGCTGCTGACTGTGGCGGGTGAGCTTAGGGGG
CCTCCGCTCCAGCTCGACACCGGGCAGCTGCTGAAGATCGCGAAGAGAGGGGGAGTAACAGCGGTAGAGG
CAGTGCACGCCTGGCGCAATGCGCTCACCGGGGCCCCCTTGAACCTGACCCCAGACCAGGTAGTCGCAAT
CGCGTCGAACATTGGGGGAAAGCAAGCCCTGGAAACCGTGCAAAGGTTGTTGCCGGTCCTTTGTCAAGAC
CACGGCCTTACACCGGAGCAAGTCGTGGCCATTGCATCCCACGACGGTGGCAAACAGGCTCTTGAGACGG
TTCAGAGACTTCTCCCAGTTCTCTGTCAAGCCCACGGGCTGACTCCCGATCAAGTTGTAGCGATTGCGTC
GAACATTGGAGGGAAACAAGCATTGGAGACTGTCCAACGGCTCCTTCCCGTGTTGTGTCAAGCCCACGGT
TTGACGCCTGC
