>Addgene plasmid #36728 | TAL2295 | addgene partial sequence | sequence record 48176 | JDS-TALEN-F 5'-TAGGGGTCGGTAAACAGTGG-3'
TGTGGCGGGTGAGCTTAGGGGGCCTCCGCTCCAGCTCGACACCGGGCAGCTGCTGAAGATCGCGAAGAGA
GGGGGAGTAACAGCGGTAGAGGCAGTGCACGCCTGGCGCAATGCGCTCACCGGGGCCCCCTTGAACCTGA
CCCCAGACCAGGTAGTCGCAATCGCGTCGAACATTGGGGGAAAGCAAGCCCTGGAAACCGTGCAAAGGTT
GTTGCCGGTCCTTTGTCAAGACCACGGCCTTACACCGGAGCAAGTCGTGGCCATTGCATCCCACGACGGT
GGCAAACAGGCTCTTGAGACGGTTCAGAGACTTCTCCCAGTTCTCTGTCAAGCCCACGGGCTGACTCCCG
ATCAAGTTGTAGCGATTGCGTCGAACATTGGAGGGAAACAAGCATTGGAGACTGTCCAACGGCTCCTTCC
CGTGTTGTGTCAAGCCCACGGTTTGACGCCTGCACAAGTGGTCGCCATCGCCAACAACAACGGCGGTAAG
CAGGCGCTGGAAACAGTACAGCGCCTGCTGCCTGTACTGTGCCAGGATCATGGACTGACCCCAGACCAGG
TAGTCGCAATCGCGTCGAACATTGGGGGAAAGCAAGCCCTGGAAACCGTGCAAAGGTTGTTGCCGGTCCT
TTGTCAAGACCACGGCCTTACACCGGAGCAAGTCGTGGCCATTGCAAGCAACATCGGTGGCAAACAGGCT
CTTGAGACGGTTCAGAGACTTCTCCCAGTTCTCTGTCAAGCCCACGGGCTGACTCCCGATCAAGTTGTAG
CGATTGCGAATAACAATGGAGGGAAACAAGCATTGGAGACTGTCCAACGGCTCCTTCCCGTGTTGTGTCA
AGCCCACGGTTTGACGCCTGCACAAGTGGTCGCCATCGCCAGCCATGATGGCGGTA
